Addgene plasmid #60038: pcDNA3-FLAG-mTUT1
Purpose: Mammalian expression of FLAG-tagged mouse TUT1
Depositing lab: Zissimos Mourelatos. Depositing organization: University of Pennsylvania. Publication: A MicroRNA Precursor Surveillance System in Quality Control of MicroRNA Synthesis. Liu X, Zheng Q, Vrettos N, Maragkakis M, Alexiou P, Gregory BD, Mourelatos Z. Mol Cell. 2014 Aug 27. pii: S1097-2765(14)00610-8. doi: 10.1016/j.molcel.2014.07.017. PubMed 25175028.
Backbone
  Vector backbone: pcDNA3
  Backbone size w/o insert (bp): 5400
  Total vector size (bp): 7150
  Vector type: Mammalian Expression
  Selectable markers: Neomycin (select with G418)
Growth in bacteria
  Bacterial resistance: Ampicillin, 100 μg/mL
  Growth temperature: 37°C
  Growth strain: DH5alpha
  Copy number: High Copy
Gene/Insert
  Gene/Insert name: TUT1 (alt name: PAPD1)
  Species: M. musculus (mouse)
  Insert size (bp): 1750
  Entrez Gene: Mtpap (a.k.a. 0610027A18Rik, AW551379, Papd1)
  Promoter: CMV
  Tag / fusion protein: FLAG (N terminal on backbone)
  Cloning method: Restriction Enzyme; 5′ cloning site BamHI (unknown if destroyed); 3′ cloning site NotI (unknown if destroyed)
  Sequencing primers: 5′ T7; 3′ Sp6
Resource information
  A portion of this plasmid was derived from a plasmid made by: Open Biosystems
Terms and licenses: Academic/Nonprofit Terms; Industry Terms: Not Available to Industry
How to cite: pcDNA3-FLAG-mTUT1 was a gift from Zissimos Mourelatos (Addgene plasmid # 60038 ; http://n2t.net/addgene:60038 ; RRID:Addgene_60038)
