[The description below was written by a language model from this plasmid's Addgene catalogue record.]
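Description:
pcDNA3-FLAG-mTUT1 is a mammalian expression plasmid built on the pcDNA3 backbone (about 5.4 kb), carrying a roughly 1.75 kb mouse cDNA insert for a total size of about 7.15 kb. It is propagated in E. coli as a high-copy plasmid under ampicillin selection. It also carries a neomycin resistance marker, so transfected mammalian cells can be selected with G418 and stable lines can be derived in addition to transient expression.

The insert is recorded as mouse TUT1 (alternative name PAPD1) and is linked to the Entrez gene Mtpap. This identifies it as the PAPD1/mitochondrial poly(A) polymerase member of the terminal nucleotidyltransferase family, rather than the separate gene that now carries the official symbol Tut1; users should keep this naming ambiguity in mind. The coding sequence was cloned between BamHI and NotI sites, and the record does not say whether these sites remain intact. Part of the plasmid was derived from commercially sourced clone material.

Expression is driven by the CMV immediate-early promoter, which gives strong constitutive transcription in most mammalian cell lines. A FLAG epitope encoded by the backbone is fused to the N terminus of the protein, allowing detection by western blot or immunofluorescence and affinity purification or co-immunoprecipitation with anti-FLAG reagents. T7 and SP6 primer sites flank the insert and are used for sequence verification.

The construct was deposited in connection with a study of surveillance and quality control of microRNA precursors. It is suited to overexpressing the tagged enzyme in cultured cells or isolating it from them. No feature table was provided, so other backbone elements are not individually documented here.
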