>Addgene plasmid #60038 | pcDNA3-FLAG-mTUT1 | depositor partial sequence | sequence record 95894 | FLAG-mTUT1 ORF
ATGGACTACAAAGACGATGACGATAAAGGATCCGCTGCTCGCGGCGTGGGGTTATTGACCCGTTTGCCCG
TGTGTTCCCAGAGACGGAACCGAATCCCGCGCTCTATTTCCAGGCTCCTCAGTTGTCCAGGGACTATTGC
GGCGAGCATCGGGAGCGAAGAACAGTCTTCGGTGGTTGCGGAAACAGGCATTGAAGACAAGACCCTCCAA
AAGAAATTCTCTGAGGTGCAGAAAGAGAGAAGAGAACAGGCCCAGCGGACTGTTTTGATACATTGTCCAA
ATAATATCAATGAGAAAAAATTTCTCAAGTATTTATCCCAGCATGGACCAGTCAATAATCATTTCTTCTA
CGAGAGCTTTGGTCTCTTTGCTGTTGTAGAATTTTGCCAAAAAGACAGTATAAAGTCATTGCAGAATGGA
ACACATACTCCAACCCAGAGCACAGAGGCTGCAATTCCATTTAAGTCACGGTTCTTGAACTTAAGGCTGA
AGAATCCGTCTAGCCAAGTATCTGGACAGCCATTTGTACAGACAACCAACCAGTCACCTCCTTCAAGCAA
AAAGCTCTTTGAATTACTGAGTTATGCAGAAAGCATAGAGGAGCAGCTGAACACTCTCCTGAAGGCCTTC
CAGCTCACAGAAGAGAATATCAGGCTCCGCCATCTCACCTGCTCTCTGATTGAGGACATTGCTGCTGCAT
ATTTTCCCAGCTGTGTCATCCGGCCCTTTGGCTCCTCAGTGAACACATTTGGCAAATTAGGATGTGATTT
GGACATGTTTTTAGATCTAGATGAAACTGGAAAACTTGATGTTCACAAGAATACAGGGAATTTTTTTATG
GAATTTCAAGTGAAAAACGTTCCTTCAGAAAGAATTGCAACCCAGAAGATCCTATCTGTAATAGGAGAGT
GCCTTGACAATTTTGGCCCTGGCTGTGTGGGTGTTCAGAAGATACTCAATGCTCGATGTCCACTGGTGAG
ATTCTCCCATCAGGGCTCTGGATTCCAGTGTGATCTGACTGCTAACAATAGTATTGCTTTGAAAAGTTCC
GAACTCCTTTATATATATGGCTCCCTGGATTCGAGAGTAAGAGCTTTGGTGTTCAGTGTGCGATGCTGGG
CTCGGGCACATTCATTAACAAGCAGTATTCCTGGTGCTTGGATTACAAACTTCTCCTTAACAGTGATGGT
CATCTTTTTCCTCCAGAGAAGATCACCTCCCATTCTTCCAACTCTAGATTCCCTAAAGTCCATAGCAGAT
GCTGAAGATAGATGTATTCTAGAGGGGAACAATTGTACATTCGTCCAGGATGTGAATAAAATTCAACCTT
CTGGAAACACAGAAACATTAGAATTACTAATAAAGGAATTTTTTGAGTATTTTGGCAATTTCGCTTTCAA
TAAAAATTCCATAAACATTCGACAGGGAAGGGAACAAAACAAGCCTGATTCCTCTCCTCTATACATCCAG
AATCCTTTTGAAACATCTCTCAACATAAGCAAAAATGTCAGTCAGAGCCAGCTACAAAAATTTGTGGAAC
TGGCAAGAGACAGTGCCTGGATTTTGGAACAGGAAGATAAGAATCAGCCTTTTTCTTCGAGTAGGCAACC
CTGGGGACTGGCTGCCCTCCTGCTGCCACCGGGGTCAGGCCACACATCTCTCTCCCGGAAGAAGAAGAAA
AAGCCGATGAGTGAAAAAGTCAAAGGCTTGTTAGCATCCATAAAAAGTAACAGCCCTGACAGTTCCACAG
ATACCAGTGGAAAGAGAACAATTAGTACACAGGCATGA
