>Addgene plasmid #60038 | pcDNA3-FLAG-mTUT1 | addgene partial sequence | sequence record 99726 | T7 5'-TAATACGACTCACTATAGGG-3'
GACGATGACGATAAAGGATCCGCTGCTCGCGGCGTGGGGTTATTGACCCGTTTGCCCGTGTGTTCCCAGA
GACGGAACCGAATCCCGCGCTCTATTTCCAGGCTCCTCAGTTGTCCAGGGACTATTGCGGCGAGCATCGG
GAGCGAAGAACAGTCTTCGGTGGTTGCGGAAACAGGCATTGAAGACAAGACCCTCCAAAAGAAATTCTCT
GAGGTGCAGAAAGAGAGAAGAGAACAGGCCCAGCGGACTGTTTTGATACATTGTCCAAATAATATCAATG
AGAAAAAATTTCTCAAGTATTTATCCCAGCATGGACCAGTCAATAATCATTTCTTCTACGAGAGCTTTGG
TCTCTTTGCTGTTGTAGAATTTTGCCAAAAAGACAGTATAAAGTCATTGCAGAATGGAACACATACTCCA
ACCCAGAGCACAGAGGCTGCAATTCCATTTAAGTCACGGTTCTTGAACTTAAGGCTGAAGAATCCGTCTA
GCCAAGTATCTGGACAGCCATTTGTACAGACAACCAACCAGTCACCTCCTTCAAGCAAAAAGCTCTTTGA
ATTACTGAGTTATGCAGAAAGCATAGAGGAGCAGCTGAACACTCTCCTGAAGGCCTTCCAGCTCACAGAA
GAGAATATCAGGCTCCGCCATCTCACCTGCTCTCTGATTGAGGACATTGCTGCTGCATATTTTCCCAGCT
GTGTCATCCGGCCCTTTGGCTCCTCAGTGAACACATTTGGC
