>Addgene plasmid #60038 | pcDNA3-FLAG-mTUT1 | addgene partial sequence | sequence record 99728 | SP6 5'-ATTTAGGTGACACTATAG-3'
CAGAAGATACTCAATGCTCGATGTCCACTGGTGAGATTCTCCCATCAGGGCTCTGGATTCCAGTGTGATC
TGACTGCTAACAATAGTATTGCTTTGAAAAGTTCCGAACTCCTTTATATATATGGCTCCCTGGATTCGAG
AGTAAGAGCTTTGGTGTTCAGTGTGCGATGCTGGGCTCGGGCACATTCATTAACAAGCAGTATTCCTGGT
GCTTGGATTACAAACTTCTCCTTAACAGTGATGGTCATCTTTTTCCTCCAGAGAAGATCACCTCCCATTC
TTCCAACTCTAGATTCCCTAAAGTCCATAGCAGATGCTGAAGATAGATGTATTCTAGAGGGGAACAATTG
TACATTCGTCCAGGATGTGAATAAAATTCAACCTTCTGGAAACACAGAAACATTAGAATTACTAATAAAG
GAATTTTTTGAGTATTTTGGCAATTTCGCTTTCAATAAAAATTCCATAAACATTCGACAGGGAAGGGAAC
AAAACAAGCCTGATTCCTCTCCTCTATACATCCAGAATCCTTTTGAAACATCTCTCAACATAAGCAAAAA
TGTCAGTCAGAGCCAGCTACAAAAATTTGTGGAACTGGCAAGAGACAGTGCCTGGATTTTGGAACAGGAA
GATAAGAATCAGCCTTTTTCTTCGAGTAGGCAACCCTGGGGACTGGCTGCCCTCCTGCTGCCACCGGGGT
CAGGCCACACATCTCTCTCCCGGAAGAAGAAGAAAAAGCCGATGAGTGAAAAAGTCAAAGGCTTGTTAGC
ATCCATAAAAAGTAACAGCCCTGACAGTTCCACAGATACCAGTGGAAAGAGAACAATTAGTACACAGGCA
TGAGCGGCCGCTCGAGC
